>Addgene plasmid #222342 | eeBxb1_IVT | addgene full sequence | sequence record 440249 | Addgene Long Read Sequencing Result
TTGAGATCCTTTTTTTCTGCGCGTAATCTGCTGCTTGCAAACAAAAAAACCACCGCTACCAGCGGTGGTT
TGTTTGCCGGATCAAGAGCTACCAACTCTTTTTCCGAAGGTAACTGGCTTCAGCAGAGCGCAGATACCAA
ATACTGTTCTTCTAGTGTAGCCGTAGTTAGGCCACCACTTCAAGAACTCTGTAGCACCGCCTACATACCT
CGCTCTGCTAATCCTGTTACCAGTGGCTGCTGCCAGTGGCGATAAGTCGTGTCTTACCGGGTTGGACTCA
AGACGATAGTTACCGGATAAGGCGCAGCGGTCGGGCTGAACGGGGGGTTCGTGCACACAGCCCAGCTTGG
AGCGAACGACCTACACCGAACTGAGATACCTACAGCGTGAGCTATGAGAAAGCGCCACGCTTCCCGAAGG
GAGAAAGGCGGACAGGTATCCGGTAAGCGGCAGGGTCGGAACAGGAGAGCGCACGAGGGAGCTTCCAGGG
GGAAACGCCTGGTATCTTTATAGTCCTGTCGGGTTTCGCCACCTCTGACTTGAGCGTCGATTTTTGTGAT
GCTCGTCAGGGGGGCGGAGCCTATGGAAAAACGCCAGCAACGCGGCCTTTTTACGGTTCCTGGCCTTTTG
CTGGCCTTTTGCTCACATGTTCTTTCCTGCGTTATCCCCTGATTCTGTGGATAACCGTATTACCGCCTTT
GAGTGAGCTGATACCGCTCGCCGCAGCCGAACGACCGAGCGCAGCGAGTCAGTGAGCGAGGAAGCGGAAG
AGCGCCCAATACGCAAACCGCCTCTCCCCGCGCGTTGGCCGATTCATTAATGCAGCTGGCACGACAGGTT
TCCCGACTGGAAAGCGGGCAGTGAGCGCAACGCAATTAATGTGAGTTAGCTCACTCATTAGGCACCCTAG
GCTTTACACTTTATGCTTCCGGCTCGTATGTTGTGTGGAATTGTGAGCGGATAACAATTTCACACAGGAA
ACAGCTATGACCATGATTACGCCAAGCTCTAGCTAGAGGTCGACGGTATCGAGCCCCAGCTGGTTCTTTC
CGCCTCAGAAGCCATAGAGCCCACCGCATCCCCAGCATGCCTGCTATTGTCTTCCCAATCCTCCCCCTTG
CTGTCCTGCCCCACCCCACCCCCCAGAATAGAATGACACCTACTCAGACAATGCGATGCAATTTTCTCAT
TTTATTAGGAAAGGACAGTGGGAGTGGCACCTTCCAGGGTCAAGGAAGGCACGGGGGAGGGGCAAACAAC
AGATGGCTGGCAACTAGAAGGCACAGTCGCTTCCTACTCAGGCTTTATTCAAAGACCAAGAGGTACAGGT
GCAAGGGAGAGAAGAAGGGCATGGCCAGAAGGCAAGCCCCGCAGAAGGCAGCTTAATTAATTACTACGAC
ATCCCGGTGTGTAGCCGTTCGACCACGCTGCCGAGCCTGAGATGCTGCTCGTACTCCTGCAGATCCCCGA
AGTCGATCGTGCGAGTCAGCCCGCCGCGGACGTCGAACGTCAGCCGAACGTTCATCGACCGAAGCCAGGT
GTTCTTTGCCGCGGTGTCCTGCTCCCGCCACCAGTCCCCGAACCGCTGCCCGGTCTCGCGCCACTCCCAG
CCAGACGGGCGAGCCTCTAGACCCTCCAGCTCCTCTTGCCGCGCGGCCAGCGCCGCAATACGGGCATCCA
GTGCTTCTCGCTGCGGAGAGCCGGCCCGGTAGGCCGGGGAGCCGATCAGCGACGTCAGGTCCACCAGCTC
CGCGTTCACCTCCGCGAGTTCGATCGCGGAGTCCGAGCCGGCTACCCAGACTTTCTCCAGACGCTCCGCG
TCCCCGAGCAGATCCAGCACCTGCTCCTCGCAGAACGCGTCCCACTCGGCCATCGCCACCGTGCCGTTCC
CGCAGTGCTTCGGGAACCCCATCGAGCGGCAGCGGTAGCGCGGGTGCTTACGTCCTCCCCCGGCGAACTT
GTACGCGGGCTCCCCGCACACCGCGCAGAACAACACCCGCAGCAGCAGCGACGGGGTAGACACCGCGGGC
TTCGCCCGGGAGGTCTTCACGAGCTCGGCGCGCAGCGCCTCCAGCTGCTCACGGGTCAGGATCGGCTCAG
CCCGCACCAGCGGGGCTCCGTCGTCGTCTCGGACGGTCTTACCGTTCAGAGTCGCGTACCCGAGCATCGC
CTCGGAGATCATCGATCGCTTCAGCGCGGTAGCCGACCACTTCCGGCCCTGCGGCTCGCGGCCTTGCAGC
TGCGCGAAGTAGTCCTTCGGCGACAGGACACCACGCCGGTTCAGGTCGTGGGCCACCAGGTGCAGCGGCT
CGTGGTTGTCGACGACGCGGTGATACACCTCGAGGATGCGCTCTCGCTGCACAGGGTCCGGCACCAGCCG
CCACTCCCCGTCCACGCGCGTAGGCAGGTATCCCCACGGCGGCAGGGATCCTCGGTATTTCCCGGCGCGG
ATATTGAAATGCGCAGCCGAACGGTTCCGCTCTTTGATCGCTTCTAATTCCATCTGCGCCACCGTTCCCA
TAAGCGCGATGACGACCGCCGCAAACGGCGTCGTCGTATCGAAGTGCGCTTCGGTCGCGGAGACGACCAG
CTTCTTGTGGTCCTCGGCCCAGTGGACCAGCTGCTGCAGATGCCGGATCGATCGGGTCAACCGGTCTACC
CGGTACGCCACGATGGCGTCGAACGGTTGCTCCTCGAACGCTAGCCACCGGGCCAGGTTCGGTCTGCGCT
TCCGGTCGAACGGATCGACCGCCCCGGAGACGTCCAGATCCTCCGCTACCCCGACGACGTCCCAGCCGCG
CTGGGCGCAGAGCTGCTGGCAAGACTCCAGCTGACGCTCCGGTGAAGTCGTAGCATCGGTGACGCGGGAC
AGGCGGATGACTACCAGGGCTCTCATGGTGGCTCTTATATTTCTTCTTACTCTTCTTTTCTCTCTTATTT
CCTTATAGTGTGTCGTATTAGGTACCGAGCTCGAGATCTGACGGTTCACTAAACCAGCTCTGCTTATATA
GACCTCCCACCGTACACGCCTACCGCCCATTTGCGTCAATGGGGCGGAGTTGTTACGACATTTTGGAAAG
TCCCGTTGATTTTGGTGCCAAAACAAACTCCCATTGACGTCAATGGGGTGGAGACTTGGAAATCCCCGTG
AGTCAAACCGCTATCCACGCCCATTGATGTACTGCCAAAACCGCATCACCATGGTAATAGCGATGACTAA
TACGTAGATGTACTGCCAAGTAGGAAAGTCCCATAAGGTCATGTACTGGGCATAATGCCAGGCGGGCCAT
TTACCGTCATTGACGTCAATAGGGGGCGTACTTGGCATATGATACACTTGATGTACTGCCAAGTGGGCAG
TTTACCGTAAATACTCCACCCATTGACGTCAATGGAAAGTCCCTATTGGCGTTACTATGGGAACATACGT
CATTATTGACGTCAATGGGCGGGGGTCGTTGGGCGGTCAGCCAGGCGGGCCATTTACCGTAAGTTATGTA
ACGCGGAACTCCATATATGGGCTATGAACTAATGACCCCGTAATTGATTACTATTAATAACTAGTCAATA
ATCAATGTCAACGCGTATATCTGGCCCGTACATCGCGAAGCAGCGCAAAACGCCTAACCCTAAGCAGATT
CTTCATGCAATTGTCGGTCAAGCCTTGCCTTGTTGTAGCTTAAATTTTGCTCGCGCACTACTCAGCGACC
TCCAACACACAAGCAGGGAGCAGATACTGGCTTAACTATGCGGCATCAGAGCAGATTGTACTGAGAGTAG
ACCCTAGGGGATCGGGAGATCGATCTCCCGATCCGTCGACGTCAGGTGGCACTTTTCGGGGAAATGTGCG
CGGAACCCCTATTTGTTTATTTTTCTAAATACATTCAAATATGTATCCGCTCATGAGACAATAACCCTGA
TAAATGCTTCAATAATATTGAAAAAGGAAGAGTATGAGTATTCAACATTTCCGTGTCGCCCTTATTCCCT
TTTTTGCGGCATTTTGCCTTCCTGTTTTTGCTCACCCAGAAACGCTGGTGAAAGTAAAAGATGCTGAAGA
TCAGTTGGGTGCACGAGTGGGTTACATCGAACTGGATCTCAACAGCGGTAAGATCCTTGAGAGTTTTCGC
CCCGAAGAACGTTTTCCAATGATGAGCACTTTTAAAGTTCTGCTATGTGGCGCGGTATTATCCCGTATTG
ACGCCGGGCAAGAGCAACTCGGTCGCCGCATACACTATTCTCAGAATGACTTGGTTGAGTACTCACCAGT
CACAGAAAAGCATCTTACGGATGGCATGACAGTAAGAGAATTATGCAGTGCTGCCATAACCATGAGTGAT
AACACTGCGGCCAACTTACTTCTGACAACGATCGGAGGACCGAAGGAGCTAACCGCTTTTTTGCACAACA
TGGGGGATCATGTAACTCGCCTTGATCGTTGGGAACCGGAGCTGAATGAAGCCATACCAAACGACGAGCG
TGACACCACGATGCCTGTAGCAATGGCAACAACGTTGCGCAAACTATTAACTGGCGAACTACTTACTCTA
GCTTCCCGGCAACAATTAATAGACTGGATGGAGGCGGATAAAGTTGCAGGACCACTTCTGCGCTCGGCCC
TTCCGGCTGGCTGGTTTATTGCTGATAAATCTGGAGCCGGTGAGCGTGGGTCTCGCGGTATCATTGCAGC
ACTGGGGCCAGATGGTAAGCCCTCCCGTATCGTAGTTATCTACACGACGGGGAGTCAGGCAACTATGGAT
GAACGAAATAGACAGATCGCTGAGATAGGTGCCTCACTGATTAAGCATTGGTAACTGTCAGACCAAGTTT
ACTCATATATACTTTAGATTGATTTAAAACTTCATTTTTAATTTAAAAGGATCTAGGTGAAGATCCTTTT
TGATAATCTCATGACCAAAATCCCTTAACGTGAGTTTTCGTTCCACTGAGTGTCAGACCCCGTAGAAAAG
ATCAAAGGATCTTC
Features (pLannotate 1.2.2; 13 found; start..end, strand, type, name):
      1..589     +  rep_origin     ori: high-copy-number ColE1/pMB1/pBR322/pUC origin of replication
    772..864     +  CDS            lacI (fragment): lac repressor; lacI; The lac repressor binds to the lac operator to inhibit transcription in E. coli. This inhibition can be relieved by adding lactose or isopropyl-β-D-thiogalactopyranoside (IPTG).
    877..898     +  protein_bind   CAP binding site: CAP binding activates transcription in the presence of cAMP. E. coli catabolite activator protein
    913..943     +  promoter       lac promoter: promoter for the E. coli lac operon
    951..967     +  protein_bind   lac operator: The lac repressor binds to the lac operator to inhibit transcription in E. coli. This inhibition can be relieved by adding lactose or isopropyl-β-D-thiogalactopyranoside (IPTG). lac repressor encoded by lacI
   1016..1032    -  misc_feature   MCS (fragment): pBluescript multiple cloning site
   1037..1058    -  promoter       SV40 promoter (fragment): SV40 enhancer and early promoter
   1062..1286    -  polyA_signal   bGH poly(A) signal: bovine growth hormone polyadenylation signal
   2996..3199    -  promoter       CMV promoter: human cytomegalovirus (CMV) immediate early promoter
   3200..3579    -  enhancer       CMV enhancer: human cytomegalovirus immediate early enhancer
   3734..3778    +  misc_feature   bom (fragment): basis of mobility region from pBR322
   3849..3953    +  promoter       AmpR promoter: bla
   3954..4814    +  CDS            AmpR: β-lactamase; bla; confers resistance to ampicillin, carbenicillin, and related antibiotics
