[The description below was written by a language model from this plasmid's Addgene catalogue record and pLannotate feature annotations shown in this document.]
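Description:
eeBxb1_IVT is a 4,984-nt high-copy bacterial plasmid built on a pT7 backbone and intended as a template source for in vitro transcription of mRNA encoding a codon-optimized, evolved and engineered version of the Bxb1 serine integrase (a synthetic insert, introduced by Gibson cloning). It replicates in E. coli from a ColE1/pUC-type origin and is selected with ampicillin through the β-lactamase gene and its native promoter. Small remnants of cloning-vector sequence are also annotated, including a lacI fragment, a CAP binding site, the lac promoter and operator, and fragments of a pBluescript-type multiple cloning site, an SV40 promoter and the pBR322 bom region. These appear to be backbone carry-over rather than functional parts of the payload.

The expression region lies on the reverse strand. A CMV enhancer and promoter sit upstream of an unannotated stretch of roughly 1.7 kb, which is followed by a bGH polyadenylation signal. The automated annotation did not call the recombinase coding sequence or the T7 promoter, but this gap is the position and approximate size expected for the eeBxb1 open reading frame together with any flanking untranslated regions, which the record does not describe. According to the catalogue entry, the T7 promoter has been deliberately inactivated so that the plasmid itself cannot be transcribed by T7 polymerase. In such designs a functional promoter is usually restored when the linear template is generated, for example by PCR, although the record does not spell out that step. The resulting mRNA would supply the evolved integrase transiently to mammalian cells, in the context of work combining recombinases with prime editing for site-specific integration of large DNA cargo.
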