Addgene plasmid #222342: eeBxb1_IVT
Purpose: Plasmid for evolved and engineered Bxb1 mRNA in vitro transcription template
Depositing lab: David Liu. Depositing organization: Broad Institute. Publication: Efficient site-specific integration of large genes in mammalian cells via continuously evolved recombinases and prime editing. Pandey S, Gao XD, Krasnow NA, McElroy A, Tao YA, Duby JE, Steinbeck BJ, McCreary J, Pierce SE, Tolar J, Meissner TB, Chaikof EL, Osborn MJ, Liu DR. Nat Biomed Eng. 2024 Jun 10. doi: 10.1038/s41551-024-01227-1. PubMed 38858586.
Backbone
  Vector backbone: pT7
  Modifications to backbone: Inactivated T7 promoter to prevent transcription from plasmid
  Vector type: Template for in vitro transcription
Growth in bacteria
  Bacterial resistance: Ampicillin, 100 μg/mL
  Growth temperature: 37°C
  Growth strain: NEB Stable
  Copy number: High Copy
Gene/Insert
  Gene/Insert name: Codon-optimized evolved and engineered Bxb1
  Species: Synthetic
  Promoter: T7 (inactivated)
  Cloning method: Gibson Cloning
  Sequencing primers: 5′ CMV-forward
Terms and licenses: Academic/Nonprofit Terms; Industry Terms: Not Available to Industry
How to cite: eeBxb1_IVT was a gift from David Liu (Addgene plasmid # 222342 ; http://n2t.net/addgene:222342 ; RRID:Addgene_222342)
